Addgene plasmid #182526: NAT-TET-OFF -MET - 3xHA
Purpose: Doxycycline-induced transcriptional regulation and 3xHA N-terminal tagging.
Depositing lab: Rob Mitra. Depositing organization: Washington University in Saint Louis. Publication: A Suite of New Strain Construction Vectors for Gene Expression Knockdown in Budding Yeast. Shively CA, Dong F, Mitra RD. ACS Synth Biol. 2023 Jan 17. doi: 10.1021/acssynbio.2c00547. PubMed 36650116.
Backbone
  Vector backbone: Unknown
  Total vector size (bp): 4919
  Vector type: Yeast Expression
  Selectable markers: NAT
Growth in bacteria
  Bacterial resistance: Ampicillin, 100 μg/mL
  Growth temperature: 37°C
  Growth strain: DH5alpha
  Copy number: Unknown
Gene/Insert
  Gene/Insert name: 7 Copies of TetO Box
  Tag / fusion protein: 3HA (N terminal on backbone)
Terms and licenses: Academic/Nonprofit Terms; Industry Terms: Not Available to Industry
How to cite: NAT-TET-OFF -MET - 3xHA was a gift from Rob Mitra (Addgene plasmid # 182526 ; http://n2t.net/addgene:182526 ; RRID:Addgene_182526)
