[The description below was written by a language model from this plasmid's Addgene catalogue record and pLannotate feature annotations shown in this document.]
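Description:
NAT-TET-OFF -MET - 3xHA is a roughly 4.9 kb yeast strain-construction plasmid. The catalogue lists its backbone as unknown, but the annotated T7 and T3 promoters, pBluescript multiple cloning site fragments, lacZα fragment, lac promoter/operator and f1 origin point to a pBluescript-type cloning vector. It is propagated in E. coli through a high-copy ColE1/pUC origin with ampicillin selection from β-lactamase. No yeast replication origin or centromere is annotated. This fits use as a source of an integrating cassette rather than as an episomal expression plasmid, although the record does not describe the integration strategy.

The payload lies between the T7 and T3 promoters and has two parts. The first is a nourseothricin resistance marker (nat1 acetyltransferase) under the Ashbya gossypii TEF promoter and terminator, which provides NAT selection in budding yeast. It is oriented opposite to the regulatory module. The second begins with an S. cerevisiae ADH1 terminator, which probably insulates the downstream promoter from upstream read-through transcription. A tetracycline response element with seven tetO copies follows, and then a 3xHA epitope coding segment. Placed in front of a target open reading frame, this arrangement would put the gene under tetO-dependent control and add an N-terminal triple HA tag for detection. No minimal promoter is annotated between the tetO array and the tag. No tetracycline transactivator is annotated on the plasmid either, so that component presumably comes from the host strain or another construct.

The stated purpose is doxycycline-responsive transcriptional regulation combined with N-terminal 3xHA tagging, as part of a vector suite for gene expression knockdown in budding yeast. The record does not explain the "MET" element of the name.
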