Features (pLannotate 1.2.2; 19 found; start..end, strand, type, name):
    223..811     -  rep_origin     ori: high-copy-number ColE1/pMB1/pBR322/pUC origin of replication
    982..1842    -  CDS            AmpR: β-lactamase; bla; confers resistance to ampicillin, carbenicillin, and related antibiotics
   1843..1947    -  promoter       AmpR promoter: bla
   1974..2332    +  rep_origin     f1 ori (sequence partly withheld): f1 bacteriophage origin of replication; arrow indicates direction of (+) strand synthesis
   2434..2589    -  CDS            lacZα (fragment): LacZα fragment of β-galactosidase; lacZ fragment
   2597..2615    +  promoter       T7 promoter: promoter for bacteriophage T7 RNA polymerase
   2637..2834    -  terminator     TEF terminator: Ashbya gossypii TEF terminator
   2842..3406    -  CDS            NrsR (fragment): nourseothricin acetyltransferase; Streptomyces noursei nat1; confers resistance to nourseothricin
   3413..3756    -  promoter       TEF promoter: Ashbya gossypii TEF promoter
   3787..3974    +  terminator     ADH1 terminator: S. cerevisiae ADH1; transcription terminator for the S. cerevisiae alcohol dehydrogenase 1 (ADH1) gene
   4032..4302    +  protein_bind   tetracycline response element: contains seven copies of the tetracycline operator tetO tetracycline repressor TetR
   4490..4509    -  misc_feature   MCS (fragment): pBluescript multiple cloning site
   4528..4617    +  CDS            3xHA: three tandem HA epitope tags
   4626..4686    -  misc_feature   MCS (fragment): pBluescript multiple cloning site
   4699..4717    -  promoter       T3 promoter: promoter for bacteriophage T3 RNA polymerase
   4762..4778    -  protein_bind   lac operator: The lac repressor binds to the lac operator to inhibit transcription in E. coli. This inhibition can be relieved by adding lactose or isopropyl-β-D-thiogalactopyranoside (IPTG). lac repressor encoded by lacI
   4786..4816    -  promoter       lac promoter: promoter for the E. coli lac operon
   4831..4852    -  protein_bind   CAP binding site: CAP binding activates transcription in the presence of cAMP. E. coli catabolite activator protein
   4865..40      -  CDS            lacI (fragment) (across the origin): lac repressor; lacI; The lac repressor binds to the lac operator to inhibit transcription in E. coli. This inhibition can be relieved by adding lactose or isopropyl-β-D-thiogalactopyranoside (IPTG).
>Addgene plasmid #182526 | NAT-TET-OFF -MET - 3xHA | addgene full sequence | sequence record 366990 | Addgene NGS Result
CGGCCAACGCGCGGGGAGAGGCGGTTTGCGTATTGGGCGCTCTTCCGCTTCCTCGCTCACTGACTCGCTG
CGCTCGGTCGTTCGGCTGCGGCGAGCGGTATCAGCTCACTCAAAGGCGGTAATACGGTTATCCACAGAAT
CAGGGGATAACGCAGGAAAGAACATGTGAGCAAAAGGCCAGCAAAAGGCCAGGAACCGTAAAAAGGCCGC
GTTGCTGGCGTTTTTCCATAGGCTCCGCCCCCCTGACGAGCATCACAAAAATCGACGCTCAAGTCAGAGG
TGGCGAAACCCGACAGGACTATAAAGATACCAGGCGTTTCCCCCTGGAAGCTCCCTCGTGCGCTCTCCTG
TTCCGACCCTGCCGCTTACCGGATACCTGTCCGCCTTTCTCCCTTCGGGAAGCGTGGCGCTTTCTCATAG
CTCACGCTGTAGGTATCTCAGTTCGGTGTAGGTCGTTCGCTCCAAGCTGGGCTGTGTGCACGAACCCCCC
GTTCAGCCCGACCGCTGCGCCTTATCCGGTAACTATCGTCTTGAGTCCAACCCGGTAAGACACGACTTAT
CGCCACTGGCAGCAGCCACTGGTAACAGGATTAGCAGAGCGAGGTATGTAGGCGGTGCTACAGAGTTCTT
GAAGTGGTGGCCTAACTACGGCTACACTAGAAGAACAGTATTTGGTATCTGCGCTCTGCTGAAGCCAGTT
ACCTTCGGAAAAAGAGTTGGTAGCTCTTGATCCGGCAAACAAACCACCGCTGGTAGCGGTGGTTTTTTTG
TTTGCAAGCAGCAGATTACGCGCAGAAAAAAAGGATCTCAAGAAGATCCTTTGATCTTTTCTACGGGGTC
TGACGCTCAGTGGAACGAAAACTCACGTTAAGGGATTTTGGTCATGAGATTATCAAAAAGGATCTTCACC
TAGATCCTTTTAAATTAAAAATGAAGTTTTAAATCAATCTAAAGTATATATGAGTAAACTTGGTCTGACA
GTTACCAATGCTTAATCAGTGAGGCACCTATCTCAGCGATCTGTCTATTTCGTTCATCCATAGTTGCCTG
ACTCCCCGTCGTGTAGATAACTACGATACGGGAGGGCTTACCATCTGGCCCCAGTGCTGCAATGATACCG
CGAGACCCACGCTCACCGGCTCCAGATTTATCAGCAATAAACCAGCCAGCCGGAAGGGCCGAGCGCAGAA
GTGGTCCTGCAACTTTATCCGCCTCCATCCAGTCTATTAATTGTTGCCGGGAAGCTAGAGTAAGTAGTTC
GCCAGTTAATAGTTTGCGCAACGTTGTTGCCATTGCTACAGGCATCGTGGTGTCACGCTCGTCGTTTGGT
ATGGCTTCATTCAGCTCCGGTTCCCAACGATCAAGGCGAGTTACATGATCCCCCATGTTGTGCAAAAAAG
CGGTTAGCTCCTTCGGTCCTCCGATCGTTGTCAGAAGTAAGTTGGCCGCAGTGTTATCACTCATGGTTAT
GGCAGCACTGCATAATTCTCTTACTGTCATGCCATCCGTAAGATGCTTTTCTGTGACTGGTGAGTACTCA
ACCAAGTCATTCTGAGAATAGTGTATGCGGCGACCGAGTTGCTCTTGCCCGGCGTCAATACGGGATAATA
CCGCGCCACATAGCAGAACTTTAAAAGTGCTCATCATTGGAAAACGTTCTTCGGGGCGAAAACTCTCAAG
GATCTTACCGCTGTTGAGATCCAGTTCGATGTAACCCACTCGTGCACCCAACTGATCTTCAGCATCTTTT
ACTTTCACCAGCGTTTCTGGGTGAGCAAAAACAGGAAGGCAAAATGCCGCAAAAAAGGGAATAAGGGCGA
CACGGAAATGTTGAATACTCATACTCTTCCTTTTTCAATATTATTGAAGCATTTATCAGGGTTATTGTCT
CATGAGCGGATACATATTTGAATGTATTTAGAAAAATAAACAAATAGGGGTTCCGCGCACATTTCCCCGA
AAAGTGCCACCTG
[124 nt withheld, positions 1974-2097]
C
[91 nt withheld, positions 2099-2189]
A
[49 nt withheld, positions 2191-2239]
CCTTTGACGTTGGAGTCCACGTTCTTT
[37 nt withheld, positions 2267-2303]
ACCCTATCTCGGTCTATTCTTTTGATTTATAAGGGATTTTGCCGATTTCGGCCTATTGGTTAAAAAAATG
AGCTGATTTAACAAAAATTTAACGCGAATTTTAACAAAATATTAACGCTTACAATTTCCATTCGCCATTC
AGGCTGCGCAACTGTTGGGAAGGGCGATCGGTGCGGGCCTCTTCGCTATTACGCCAGCTGGCGAAAGGGG
GATGTGCTGCAAGGCGATTAAGTTGGGTAACGCCAGGGTTTTCCCAGTCACGACGTTGTAAAACGACGGC
CAGTGAGCGCGCGTAATACGACTCACTATAGGGCGAATTGGGTACCGGGCCCACAGTATAGCGACCAGCA
TTCACATACGATTGACGCATGATATTACTTTCTGCGCACTTAACTTCGCATCTGGGCAGATGATGTCGAG
GCGAAAAAAAATATAAATCACGCTAACATTTGATTAAAATAGAACAACTACAATATAAAAAAACTATACA
AATGACAAGTTCTTGAAAACAAGAATCTTTTTATTGTCAGTACTGATTAGGGGCAGGGCATGCTCATGTA
GAGCGCCTGCTCGCCGTCCGAGGCGGTGCCGTCGTACAGGGCGGTGTCCAGGCCGCAGAGGGTGAACCCC
ATCCGCCGGTACGCGTGGATCGCCGGTGCGTTGACGTTGGTGACCTCCAGCCAGAGGTGCCCGGCACCCC
GCTCGCGGGCGAACTCCGTCGCGAGCCCCATCAACGCGCGCCCGACCCCGTGCCCCCGGTGCTCCGGGGC
GACCTCGATGTCCTCGACGGTCAGCCGGCGGTTCCAGCCGGAGTACGAGACGACCACGAAGCCCGCCAGG
TCGCCGTCGTCCCCGTACGCGACGAACGTCCGAGAGTCCGGGTCGCCGTCCTCCCCGTCGTCCGATTCGT
CGTCCGATTCGTCGTCGGGGAACACCTTGGTCAGGGGCGGGTCCACCGGCACCTCCCGCAGGGTGAAGCC
GTCCCCGGTGGCGGTGACGCGGAAGACGGTGTCGGTGGTGAAGGACCCATCCAGTGCCTCGATGGCCTCG
GCGTCCCCCGGGACACTGGTGCGGTACCGGTAAGCCGTGTCGTCAAGAGTGGTACCCATGGTTGTTTATG
TTCGGATGTGATGTGAGAACTGTATCCTAGCAAGATTTTAAAAGGAAGTATATGAAAGAAGAACCTCAGT
GGCAAATCCTAACCTTTTATATTTCTCTACAGGGGCGCGGCGTGGGGACAATTCAACGCGTCTGTGAGGG
GAGCGTTTCCCTGCTCGCAGGTCTGCAGCGAGGAGCCGTAATTTTTGCTTCGCGCCGTGCGGCCATCAAA
ATGTATGGATGCAAATGATTATACATGGGGATGTATGGGCTAAATGTACGGGCGACAGTCACATCATGCC
CCTGAGCTGCGCACGTCAAGACTGTCAAGGAGGGTATTCTGGGCCTCCATGTCTCTCGAGTAATTCGCGC
CACTTCTAAATAAGCGAATTTCTTATGATTTATGATTTTTATTATTAAATAAGTTATAAAAAAAATAAGT
GTATACAAATTTTAAAGTGACTCTTAGGTTTTAAAACGAAAATTCTTATTCTTGAGTAACTCTTTCCTGT
AGGTCAGGTTGCTTTCTCAGGTATAGTATGAGGTCGCTCTTATTGACCACACCTCTACCGGCAGATCCGC
TAGGGATAACAGGGTAATATAGATCAATTCCTCGATCGAGTTTACCACTCCCTATCAGTGATAGAGAAAA
GTGAAAGTCGAGTTTACCACTCCCTATCAGTGATAGAGAAAAGTGAAAGTCGAGTTTACCACTCCCTATC
AGTGATAGAGAAAAGTGAAAGTCGAGTTTACCACTCCCTATCAGTGATAGAGAAAAGTGAAAGTCGAGTT
TACCACTCCCTATCAGTGATAGAGAAAAGTGAAAGTCGAGTTTACCACTCCCTATCAGTGATAGAGAAAA
GTGAAAGTCGAGTTTACCACTCCCTATCAGTGATAGAGAAAAGTGAAAGTCGAGCTCGGTACCCTATGGC
ATGCATGTGCTCTGTATGTATATAAAACTCTTGTTTTCTTCTTTTCTCTAAATATTCTTTCCTTATACAT
TAGGTCCTTTGTAGCATAAATTACTATACTTCTATAGACACGCAAACACAAATACACACACTAAATTACC
GGATCAATTCGGGGGATCGACGGTATCGATAAGCTTATGAAGCTTACCATGGCATACCCATACGATGTTC
CTGACTATGCGGGCTATCCCTATGACGTCCCGGACTATGCAGGATCCTATCCATATGACGTTCCAGATTA
CGCTGCTCAGTGCGAATTCCTGCAGCCCGGGGGATCCACTAGTTCTAGAGCGGCCGCCACCGCGGTGGAG
CTCCAGCTTTTGTTCCCTTTAGTGAGGGTTAATTGCGCGCTTGGCGTAATCATGGTCATAGCTGTTTCCT
GTGTGAAATTGTTATCCGCTCACAATTCCACACAACATACGAGCCGGAAGCATAAAGTGTAAAGCCTGGG
GTGCCTAATGAGTGAGCTAACTCACATTAATTGCGTTGCGCTCACTGCCCGCTTTCCAGTCGGGAAACCT
GTCGTGCCAGCTGCATTAATGAAT
